Addgene plasmid #243941: pUPD3_PARTPRM_J23111
Purpose: GoldenBraid2.0 Constitutive promoter, lacking ribosome binding site.
Depositing lab: Christophe Herman. Depositing organization: Baylor College of Medicine. Publication: GoldenBraid2.0 E. coli: a comprehensive and characterized toolkit for enterics. Cooke MB, Welch KT, Ramirez LD, Wen AX, Marciano DC, Herman C. Synth Biol (Oxf). 2025 Aug 14;10(1):ysaf015. doi: 10.1093/synbio/ysaf015. eCollection 2025. PubMed 40927394.
Backbone
  Vector backbone: pUPD3
  Vector type: Bacterial Expression
Growth in bacteria
  Bacterial resistance: Chloramphenicol, 25 μg/mL
  Growth temperature: 37°C
  Growth strain: DH5alpha
  Copy number: High Copy
Gene/Insert
  Gene/Insert name: J23111
  Species: Synthetic
  Insert size (bp): 36
  Cloning method: Golden Gate
Terms and licenses: Academic/Nonprofit Terms; Industry Terms: Not Available to Industry
How to cite: pUPD3_PARTPRM_J23111 was a gift from Christophe Herman (Addgene plasmid # 243941 ; http://n2t.net/addgene:243941 ; RRID:Addgene_243941)
