[The description below was written by a language model from this plasmid's Addgene catalogue record and pLannotate feature annotations shown in this document.]
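Description:
pUPD3_PARTPRM_J23111 is a small (about 2.4 kb) GoldenBraid2.0 part-domestication plasmid that stores a single standardized DNA part for modular assembly in E. coli and related enteric bacteria. It is built on the pUPD3 entry backbone, which replicates at high copy from a ColE1/pUC-type origin and is selected with chloramphenicol through a cat gene driven by its own promoter. The backbone also carries an f1 phage origin, flanking T7 and SP6 phage promoters on either side of the cloning position, and a short remnant of lacZα. That remnant is consistent with a blue/white screening cassette displaced when the part was inserted, although the record does not say this explicitly.

The payload is a 36 bp synthetic insert, J23111, a constitutive bacterial promoter of the Anderson-type J231xx series from the Registry of Standard Biological Parts. The automated annotation labels this region as a fragment of the closely related J23119 promoter, which most likely reflects the sequence similarity among members of that family rather than a different insert. The part is supplied as a promoter only, deliberately lacking a ribosome binding site, so that a separate RBS part can be chosen and combined with it. A short tet promoter fragment is also annotated in the backbone and appears to be incidental.

Although catalogued as a bacterial expression vector, the plasmid expresses no gene of interest itself. It serves as a donor in Golden Gate (Type IIS restriction-ligation) reactions, releasing the promoter for ordered assembly with RBS, coding sequence and terminator parts into transcriptional units within the GoldenBraid toolkit.
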