Features (pLannotate 1.2.2; 9 found; start..end, strand, type, name):
     21..47      -  promoter       J23119(SpeI) promoter (fragment): bacterial promoter (Registry of Standard Biological Parts BBa J23119) modified to end with an SpeI site
     88..106     -  promoter       SP6 promoter: promoter for bacteriophage SP6 RNA polymerase
    253..841     -  rep_origin     ori: high-copy-number ColE1/pMB1/pBR322/pUC origin of replication
    956..1058    +  promoter       cat promoter: promoter of the E. coli cat gene encoding chloramphenicol acetyltransferase
   1059..1715    +  CDS            cat: CAT_ECOLX - Experimental evidence at protein level: Swiss-Prot protein existence level 1. This enzyme is an effector of chloramphenicol resistance in bacteria. From Escherichia coli. This protein is used as a marker in many commonly used cloning vectors, such as pACYC184.
   1803..1820    -  promoter       tet promoter (fragment): E. coli promoter for tetracycline efflux protein gene
   1831..2286    +  rep_origin     f1 ori (sequence partly withheld): f1 bacteriophage origin of replication; arrow indicates direction of (+) strand synthesis
   2305..2326    -  CDS            lacZα (fragment): LacZα fragment of β-galactosidase; lacZ fragment
   2329..2347    +  promoter       T7 promoter: promoter for bacteriophage T7 RNA polymerase
>Addgene plasmid #243941 | pUPD3_PARTPRM_J23111 | addgene full sequence | sequence record 487759 | Addgene NGS Result
GGTCTCGTTTGAGCTAGCACTATACCTAGGACTGAGCTAGCCGTCAACTCCCGAGACCACTCATCGCCCA
ATCACTAGTGAATTCGTTCTATAGTGTCACCTAAATACCATAGAGCCGTTGGTCATAGCTGTTTCCTGTC
CAGGCATCATGACACGGTTATCCACAGAATCAGGGGATAACGCAGGAAAGAACATGTGAGCAAAAGGCCA
GCAAAAGGCCAGGAACCGTAAAAAGGCCGCGTTGCTGGCGTTTTTCCATAGGCTCCGCCCCCCTGACGAG
CATCACAAAAATCGACGCTCAAGTCAGAGGTGGCGAAACCCGACAGGACTATAAAGATACCAGGCGTTTC
CCCCTGGAAGCTCCCTCGTGCGCTCTCCTGTTCCGACCCTGCCGCTTACCGGATACCTGTCCGCCTTTCT
CCCTTCGGGAAGCGTGGCGCTTTCTCATAGCTCACGCTGTAGGTATCTCAGTTCGGTGTAGGTCGTTCGC
TCCAAGCTGGGCTGTGTGCACGAACCCCCCGTTCAGCCCGACCGCTGCGCCTTATCCGGTAACTATCGTC
TTGAGTCCAACCCGGTAAGACACGACTTATCGCCACTGGCAGCAGCCACTGGTAACAGGATTAGCAGAGC
GAGGTATGTAGGCGGTGCTACAGAGTTCTTGAAGTGGTGGCCTAACTACGGCTACACTAGAAGAACAGTA
TTTGGTATCTGCGCTCTGCTGAAGCCAGTTACCTTCGGAAAAAGAGTTGGTAGCTCTTGATCCGGCAAAC
AAACCACCGCTGGTAGCGGTGGTTTTTTTGTTTGCAAGCAGCAGATTACGCGCAGAAAAAAAGGATCTCA
AGAAGATCCTTTGATCTTTTCTACGGGGTCTGACGCTCAGTGGAACGAAAACTCACGTTAAGGGATTTTG
GTCATGAGATTATCAAAAAGGATCTTCACCTAGATCCTTTTGTGATGATCGGCACGTAAGAGGTTCCAAC
TTTCACCATAATGAAATAAGATCACTACCGGGCGTATTTTTTGAGTTATCGAGATTTTCAGGAGCTAAGG
AAGCTAAAATGGAGAAAAAAATCACTGGATATACCACCGTTGATATATCCCAATGGCATCGTAAAGAACA
TTTTGAGGCATTTCAGTCAGTTGCTCAATGTACCTATAACCAGACCGTTCAGCTGGATATTACGGCCTTT
TTAAAGACCGTAAAGAAAAATAAGCACAAGTTTTATCCGGCCTTTATTCACATTCTTGCCCGCCTGATGA
ATGCTCATCCGGAATTCCGTATGGCAATGAAAGACGGTGAGCTGGTGATATGGGATAGTGTTCACCCTTG
TTACACCGTTTTCCATGAGCAAACTGAAACGTTTTCATCGCTCTGGAGTGAATACCACGACGATTTCCGG
CAGTTTCTACACATATATTCGCAAGATGTGGCGTGTTACGGTGAAAACCTGGCCTATTTCCCTAAAGGGT
TTATTGAGAATATGTTTTTCGTGTCAGCCAATCCCTGGGTGAGTTTCACCAGTTTTGATTTAAACGTGGC
CAATATGGACAACTTCTTCGCCCCCGTTTTCACCATGGGCAAATATTATACGCAAGGCGACAAGGTGCTG
ATGCCGCTGGCGATTCAGGTTCATCATGCCGTTTGTGATGGCTTCCATGTCGGCAGAATGCTTAATGAAT
TACAACAGTACTGCGATGAGTGGCAGGGCGGGGCGTAATTTTTTTAAGGCAGTTATTGGTGCCCTTAAAC
GCCTGGTTGCTACGCCTGAATAAGTGATAATAAGCGGATGAATGGCAGAAATTCGATGATAAGCTGTCAA
ACATGATGT
[125 nt withheld, positions 1830-1954]
C
[91 nt withheld, positions 1956-2046]
AGGGTGATGGTTCACGTAGTGGGCCAGCGCCCTGATAGACGGTTTTTCGCCCTTTGACGTTGGAGTCCAC
GTTCTTT
[37 nt withheld, positions 2124-2160]
ACCCTATCTCGGTCTATTCTTTTGATTTATAAGGGATTTTGCCGATTTCGGCCTATTGGTTAAAAAATGA
GCTGATTTAACAAAAATTTAACGCGAATTTTAACAAAATATTAACGCTTACAATTTTAACATTGTAGAAA
CGCATGTAAAACGACGGCCAGTGAATTGTAATACGACTCACTATAGGGTGAATTCCGCTTAGGACCTTAG
ATATTGATCTCAA
